>Addgene plasmid #29616 | 416Gal-FUS-R514G-YFP | addgene partial sequence | sequence record 35061 | 29616 with EGFP-N
GCTCCTCGCCCTTGCTCACCATTAAGCTTGATATCGAATTCCTGCAGCCCATCACCACTTTGTACAAGAA
AGCTGGGTCCAAATACGGCCTCTCCCTGCGATCCTGTCTGTGCTCACCCCCGGAATCCATCTTGCCAGGG
CCAAAGCCACCTCTGTCCCCACCACCCCGGCCCCCTCGGAAGCCTCCACGGTCCCCGCCGCGGCCCCGGT
AGCCGCCTCGATCATAGCCTCCTCTGCCACCACGACGATCATCCCCGTAGTTACCCCCCATGTGAGAGCC
ACCTGGTCCCCCTCCTGGGCCATCTGGTTTAGGGGCCTTACACTGGTTGCATTCATTCCTCCAAGAGAAG
TTCATATTCTCACAGGTGGGATTAGGACACTTCCAGTCACCAGCTCGCTGCTGTCCTCCACCGCCACCAC
CTCCACTGGGAAATCCTCCTCGGCCACCACCACCACTGCCACCACCTCCATAGCCTCCACGGCCCATGGG
TCCTCCTCGCCCTCGGCCTCCACGACCATTGCCACCACCCCGATTAAAGTCTGCCCGGCGAGTAGCAAAT
GAGACCTTGATAGGATTTCCGGAGAATTCTTTACCATCAAACCAGTCAATAGCTGCTTTAGCTGAAGGTG
GGTCATCAAAAGAGACCGTTGCCTCTCCCTTCAGCTTGCCAGTTTCCCTGTCTGTGTACAAATTAATCAT
GGGCTGTCCCGTTTTCTTGTTTGTCTTAATAATACCAATCTGCTTGAAGTAATCAGCCACAGACTCAATT
GTAACATTCTCACCCAGGCCTTGCACAAAGATGGTGTTGTTGTCTGAATTATCCTGTTCGGAGTCATGAC
GTGATCCTTGGTCCCGAGGGCCACCAAATTTATTGAAGCCACCACGGTCACTTCCGCCCATGCCACC
