[The description below was written by a language model from this plasmid's Addgene catalogue record.]
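Description:
416Gal-FUS-R514G-YFP is a yeast expression plasmid built on pAG416Gal-ccdB-EYFP, a member of the pAG series of Gateway-style destination vectors for Saccharomyces cerevisiae. In the naming convention of that series, "416" denotes a low-copy centromeric (CEN/ARS) plasmid carrying the URA3 auxotrophic marker, which allows selection in ura3 yeast on medium lacking uracil, and "Gal" denotes a galactose-inducible GAL1 promoter. The record itself confirms URA3 selection, ampicillin resistance for propagation in E. coli and a low copy number. It includes no feature table, so the promoter, origins and terminator are inferred from the backbone name rather than documented directly. The listed bacterial strain is ccdB Survival, and the cloning method is given as restriction enzyme. The record does not say whether the ccdB cassette of the parent vector remains. In a finished expression clone the insert would normally have replaced it.

The payload is the human FUS (TLS, fused in sarcoma) coding sequence, about 1.6 kb, carrying the R514G substitution and fused at its C terminus to YFP. FUS is an RNA-binding protein linked to amyotrophic lateral sclerosis, and the Entrez Gene aliases listed for it include ALS6. The YFP fusion allows the protein's localisation and any inclusion formation to be followed by fluorescence microscopy in living yeast. Inducible expression lets cells be grown before the potentially toxic protein is switched on. According to the associated publication title, the construct belongs to a study of the molecular determinants and genetic modifiers of FUS aggregation and toxicity. This suggests it serves to compare the mutant's behaviour with that of other FUS variants in a yeast model.
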