Addgene plasmid #29616: 416Gal-FUS-R514G-YFP
Depositing lab: Aaron Gitler. Depositing organization: University of Pennsylvania. Publication: Molecular determinants and genetic modifiers of aggregation and toxicity for the ALS disease protein FUS/TLS. Sun Z, Diaz Z, Fang X, Hart MP, Chesi A, Shorter J, Gitler AD. PLoS Biol. 2011 Apr;9(4):e1000614. doi: 10.1371/journal.pbio.1000614. Epub 2011 Apr 26. PubMed 21541367.
Backbone
  Vector backbone: pAG416Gal-ccdB-EYFP
  Backbone manufacturer: Susan Lindquist (Addgene plasmid # 14219)
  Backbone size w/o insert (bp): 8004
  Vector type: Yeast Expression
  Selectable markers: URA3
Growth in bacteria
  Bacterial resistance: Ampicillin, 100 μg/mL
  Growth temperature: 37°C
  Growth strain: ccdB Survival
  Growth instructions: ccdB Survival
  Copy number: Low Copy
Gene/Insert
  Gene/Insert name: FUS (alt names: TLS; fused in sarcoma; translocated in liposarcoma)
  Species: H. sapiens (human)
  Insert size (bp): 1578
  Mutation: R514G
  Entrez Gene: FUS (a.k.a. ALS6, ETM4, FUS1, HNRNPP2, POMP75, TLS, altFUS)
  Tag / fusion protein: YFP (C terminal on insert)
  Cloning method: Restriction Enzyme
  Sequencing primers: 5′ n/a
Terms and licenses: Academic/Nonprofit Terms; Industry Terms: Not Available to Industry
How to cite: 416Gal-FUS-R514G-YFP was a gift from Aaron Gitler (Addgene plasmid # 29616 ; http://n2t.net/addgene:29616 ; RRID:Addgene_29616)
